Addgene plasmid #187178: pCAG-H2B-mTurbo
Purpose: Express histone H2B tagged with miniTurbo under the control of CAG promoter
Depositing lab: Isei Tanida. Depositing organization: Juntendo University. Publication: In-resin CLEM of Epon-embedded cells using proximity labeling. Sanada T, Yamaguchi J, Furuta Y, Kakuta S, Tanida I, Uchiyama Y. Sci Rep. 2022 Jul 1;12(1):11130. doi: 10.1038/s41598-022-15438-6. PubMed 35778550.
Backbone
  Vector backbone: pCAGGS
  Vector type: Mammalian Expression
Growth in bacteria
  Bacterial resistance: Ampicillin, 100 μg/mL
  Growth temperature: 37°C
  Growth strain: DH5alpha
  Copy number: High Copy
Gene/Insert
  Gene/Insert name: histone H2B fused with miniTurbo (BirA mutant)
  Species: Synthetic
  Promoter: CAG
  Cloning method: Gibson Cloning
  Sequencing primers: 5′ GGCTTCTGGCGTGTGACC; 3′ AGCCACCACCTTCTGATAG
Terms and licenses: Academic/Nonprofit Terms; Industry Terms: Not Available to Industry
How to cite: pCAG-H2B-mTurbo was a gift from Isei Tanida (Addgene plasmid # 187178 ; http://n2t.net/addgene:187178 ; RRID:Addgene_187178)
