[The description below was written by a language model from this plasmid's Addgene catalogue record and pLannotate feature annotations shown in this document.]
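Description:
pCAG-H2B-mTurbo is a 6,135 bp mammalian expression plasmid built on the pCAGGS backbone. It is propagated in E. coli through a high-copy ColE1/pUC-type origin and selected with ampicillin via the β-lactamase gene and its native promoter. The backbone also carries remnants of lac regulatory sequences (lac promoter, operator, CAP site and short lacI fragments). An SV40 origin of replication with a partial SV40 promoter and an SV40 poly(A) signal is also present. This origin can support episomal amplification in cells that express SV40 large T antigen. No mammalian selection marker is annotated, so the plasmid appears suited to transient transfection.

The expression cassette is driven by the CAG promoter, annotated as its three parts: the CMV immediate-early enhancer, the chicken β-actin promoter and a chimeric β-actin/β-globin intron, which together give strong, broad expression in mammalian cells. Downstream lies a human histone H2B coding sequence (matched to H2BC12). It is followed by a short stretch of about 40 bp that the annotation software matched to a fluorescent-protein fragment but that most likely serves as a linker. Next comes a truncated E. coli birA sequence corresponding to miniTurbo, the engineered promiscuous biotin ligase. A residual multiple cloning site, a β-globin exon fragment and the rabbit β-globin poly(A) signal terminate the transcript.

Fusion to H2B targets miniTurbo to chromatin, so nearby nuclear proteins are biotinylated when biotin is supplied. According to the associated publication title, the construct was used for proximity labeling in in-resin correlative light and electron microscopy of Epon-embedded cells.
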