Features (pLannotate 1.2.2; 20 found; start..end, strand, type, name):
      5..384     +  enhancer       CMV enhancer: human cytomegalovirus immediate early enhancer
    386..663     +  promoter       chicken β-actin promoter: No description available
    664..1680    +  intron         chimeric intron: chimera between introns from chicken β-actin and rabbit β-globin
   1741..2118    +  CDS            H2BC12: H2B1K_HUMAN - Also known as H2BFT Experimental evidence at protein level: Swiss-Prot protein existence level 1. Has broad antibacterial activity. May contribute to the formation of the functional antimicrobial barrier of the colonic epithelium, and to the bactericidal activity of amniotic fluid. From Homo sapiens (Human).
   2119..2160    +  CDS            Wi-Phy (fragment): Wi-Phy is a basic (constitutively fluorescent) near ir fluorescent protein published in 2011, derived from Deinococcus radiodurans. It requires the cofactor biliverdin for fluorescence.
   2170..2940    +  CDS            birA (fragment): BIRA_ECOLI - Also known as bioR, dhbB. Experimental evidence at protein level: Swiss-Prot protein existence level 1. Acts both as a biotin--[acetyl-CoA-carboxylase] ligase and a biotin-operon repressor. In the presence of ATP, BirA activates biotin to form the BirA-biotinyl-5'-adenylate (BirA-bio-5'-AMP or holoBirA) complex. HoloBirA can either transfer the biotinyl moiety to the biotin carboxyl carrier protein (BCCP) subunit of acetyl-CoA carboxylase, or bind to the biotin operator site and inhibit transcription of the operon. From Escherichia coli (strain K12).
   3001..3057    +  misc_feature   MCS: multiple cloning site
   3080..3151    +  CDS            HBB (fragment): HBB_PONPY - Experimental evidence at transcript level: Swiss-Prot protein existence level 2. Involved in oxygen transport from the lung to the various peripheral tissues. From Pongo pygmaeus (Bornean orangutan).
   3222..3277    +  polyA_signal   β-globin poly(A) signal: rabbit β-globin polyadenylation signal (Gil and Proudfoot, 1987)
   3662..3678    -  protein_bind   lac operator: The lac repressor binds to the lac operator to inhibit transcription in E. coli. This inhibition can be relieved by adding lactose or isopropyl-β-D-thiogalactopyranoside (IPTG). lac repressor encoded by lacI
   3686..3716    -  promoter       lac promoter: promoter for the E. coli lac operon
   3731..3752    -  protein_bind   CAP binding site: CAP binding activates transcription in the presence of cAMP. E. coli catabolite activator protein
   3765..3804    -  CDS            lacI (fragment): lac repressor; lacI; The lac repressor binds to the lac operator to inhibit transcription in E. coli. This inhibition can be relieved by adding lactose or isopropyl-β-D-thiogalactopyranoside (IPTG).
   3811..3833    +  promoter       SV40 promoter (fragment): SV40 enhancer and early promoter
   3857..3992    +  rep_origin     SV40 ori: SV40 origin of replication
   4012..4146    +  polyA_signal   SV40 poly(A) signal: SV40 polyadenylation signal
   4148..4202    -  CDS            lacI (fragment): lac repressor; lacI; The lac repressor binds to the lac operator to inhibit transcription in E. coli. This inhibition can be relieved by adding lactose or isopropyl-β-D-thiogalactopyranoside (IPTG).
   4385..4973    -  rep_origin     ori: high-copy-number ColE1/pMB1/pBR322/pUC origin of replication
   5144..6004    -  CDS            AmpR: β-lactamase; bla; confers resistance to ampicillin, carbenicillin, and related antibiotics
   6005..6109    -  promoter       AmpR promoter: bla
>Addgene plasmid #187178 | pCAG-H2B-mTurbo | addgene full sequence | sequence record 366482 | Addgene NGS Result
GGTCGACATTGATTATTGACTAGTTATTAATAGTAATCAATTACGGGGTCATTAGTTCATAGCCCATATA
TGGAGTTCCGCGTTACATAACTTACGGTAAATGGCCCGCCTGGCTGACCGCCCAACGACCCCCGCCCATT
GACGTCAATAATGACGTATGTTCCCATAGTAACGCCAATAGGGACTTTCCATTGACGTCAATGGGTGGAG
TATTTACGGTAAACTGCCCACTTGGCAGTACATCAAGTGTATCATATGCCAAGTACGCCCCCTATTGACG
TCAATGACGGTAAATGGCCCGCCTGGCATTATGCCCAGTACATGACCTTATGGGACTTTCCTACTTGGCA
GTACATCTACGTATTAGTCATCGCTATTACCATGGTCGAGGTGAGCCCCACGTTCTGCTTCACTCTCCCC
ATCTCCCCCCCCTCCCCACCCCCAATTTTGTATTTATTTATTTTTTAATTATTTTGTGCAGCGATGGGGG
CGGGGGGGGGGGGGGGGCGCGCGCCRGGSGGGGSGGGGSGGGGSGRGGGGSGGGGSGGGGSGRGGCGGAG
AGGTGCGGCGGCAGCCAATCAGAGCGGCGCGCTCCGAAAGTTTCCTTTTATGGCGAGGCGGCGGCGGCGG
CGGCCCTATAAAAAGCGAAGCGCGCGGCGGGCGGGAGTCGCTGCGCGCTGCCTTCGCCCCGTGCCCCGCT
CCGCCGCCGCCTCGCGCCGCCCGCCCCGGCTCTGACTGACCGCGTTACTCCCACAGGTGAGCGGGCGGGA
CGGCCCTTCTCCTCCGGGCTGTAATTAGCGCTTGGTTTAATGACGGCTTGTTTCTTTTCTGTGGCTGCGT
GAAAGCCTTGAGGGGCTCCGGGAGGGCCCTTTGTGCGGGGGGAGCGGCTCGGGGGGTGCGTGCGTGTGTG
TGTGCGTGGGGAGCGCCGCGTGCGGCTCCGCGCTGCCCGGCGGCTGTGAGCGCTGCGGGCGCGGCGCGGG
GCTTTGTGCGCTCCGCAGTGTGCGCGAGGGGAGCGCGGCCGGGGGCGGTGCCCCGCGGTGCGGGGGGGGC
TGCGAGGGGAACAAAGGCTGCGTGCGGGGTGTGTGCGTGGGGGGGTGAGCAGGGGGTGTGGGCGCGTCGG
TCGGGCTGCAACCCCCCCTGCACCCCCCTCCCCGAGTTGCTGAGCACGGCCCGGCTTCGGGTGCGGGGCT
CCGTACGGGGCGTGGCGCGGGGCTCGCCGTGCCGGGCGGGGGGTGGCGGCAGGTGGGGGTGCCGGGCGGG
GCGGGGCCGCCTCGGGCCGGGGAGGGCTCGGGGGAGGGGCGCGGCGGCCCCCGGAGCGCCGGCGGCTGTC
GAGGCGCGGCGAGCCGCAGCCATTGCCTTTTATGGTAATCGTGCGAGAGGGCGCAGGGACTTCCTTTGTC
CCAAATCTGTGCGGAGCCGAAATCTGGGAGGCGCCGCCGCACCCCCTCTAGCGGGCGCGGGGCGAAGCGG
TGCGGCGCCGGCAGGAAGGAAATGGGCGGGGAGGGCCTTCGTGCGTCGCCGCGCCGCCGTCCCCTTCTCC
CTCTCCAGCCTCGGGGCTGTCCGCGGGGGGACGGCTGCCTTCGGGGGGGACGGGGCAGGGCGGGGTTCGG
CTTCTGGCGTGTGACCGGCGGCTCTAGAGCCTCTGCTAACCATGTTCATGCCTTCTTCTTTTTCCTACAG
CTCCTGGGCAACGTGCTGGTTATTGTGCTGTCTCATCATTTTGGCAAAGCTAGCGCCACCATGCCAGAGC
CAGCGAAGTCTGCTCCCGCGCCCAAGAAGGGCTCGAAGAAAGCCGTGACTAAGGCGCAGAAGAAGGACGG
CAAGAAGCGCAAGCGCAGCCGCAAGGAGAGCTACTCCGTATACGTGTACAAGGTGCTGAAGCAGGTCCAC
CCCGACACCGGCATCTCCTCTAAGGCCATGGGAATCATGAACTCCTTCGTCAACGACATCTTCGAACGCA
TCGCGGGTGAGGCTTCCCGCCTGGCGCATTACAACAAGCGCTCGACCATCACCTCCAGGGAGATCCAGAC
GGCCGTGCGCCTGCTGCTGCCCGGGGAGTTGGCCAAGCACGCCGTGTCCGAGGGCACCAAGGCCATCACC
AAGTACACCAGCGCTAAGATGGCCTCTATGACTGGTGGTCAACAAATGGGCCGGGGAAGCGAATTTATGA
TTCCTCTTCTGAACGCAAAGCAAATACTGGGTCAGCTCGACGGGGGATCAGTCGCTGTTTTGCCTGTTGT
TGACTCTACTAATCAATATCTCTTGGATCGAATCGGTGAACTCAAATCTGGCGATGCCTGTATCGCCGAA
TACCAACAGGCAGGTAGAGGTTCTAGAGGGAGAAAATGGTTCTCCCCGTTTGGTGCCAATCTCTATTTGA
GTATGTTTTGGCGGCTTAAGCGAGGACCGGCGGCTATCGGTCTCGGACCTGTTATTGGCATCGTCATGGC
CGAGGCGCTTAGGAAACTTGGAGCCGATAAAGTCAGGGTCAAGTGGCCAAATGATTTGTATTTGCAAGAC
AGAAAGCTCGCAGGCATCTTGGTTGAGCTTGCTGGGATAACGGGCGACGCAGCACAAATAGTCATTGGTG
CCGGAATCAATGTCGCTATGCGCCGGGTTGAAGAAAGTGTCGTGAACCAAGGTTGGATAACTCTTCAAGA
AGCGGGTATTAACCTCGATCGCAATACTCTCGCCGCTATGCTCATCAGGGAACTGCGAGCGGCCCTGGAG
TTGTTCGAGCAAGAAGGTCTCGCTCCCTATTTGTCACGCTGGGAAAAGTTGGATAATTTCATTAACCGAC
CAGTCAAACTTATTATTGGCGATAAAGAAATATTTGGGATCTCACGCGGTATCGATAAGCAAGGCGCATT
GTTGCTTGAACAGGATGGAGTGATTAAACCATGGATGGGAGGTGAGATCAGCCTTAGAAGTGCGGAAAAG
AAATCCGGACTCACCGGTGGAGGCGGTTCAGGCGGAGGTGGCTCTGGCGGTGGCGGATCGAGATCTCGAG
CTCAAGCTTCGAATTCTGCAGTCGACGGTACCGCGGGCCCGGGATCCACCGGATCTAGATAACTGATCAA
CTCCTCAGGTGCAGGCTGCCTATCAGAAGGTGGTGGCTGGTGTGGCCAATGCCCTGGCTCACAAATACCA
CTGAGATCTTTTTCCCTCTGCCAAAAATTATGGGGACATCATGAAGCCCCTTGAGCATCTGACTTCTGGC
TAATAAAGGAAATTTATTTTCATTGCAATAGTGTGTTGGAATTTTTTGTGTCTCTCACTCGGAAGGACAT
ATGGGAGGGCAAATCATTTAAAACATCAGAATGAGTATTTGGTTTAGAGTTTGGCAACATATGCCCATAT
GCTGGCTGCCATGAACAAAGGTTGGCTATAAAGAGGTCATCAGTATATGAAACAGCCCCCTGCTGTCCAT
TCCTTATTCCATAGAAAAGCCTTGACTTGAGGTTAGATTTTTTTTATATTTTGTTTTGTGTTATTTTTTT
CTTTAACATCCCTAAAATTTTCCTTACATGTTTTACTAGCCAGATTTTTCCTCCTCTCCTGACTACTCCC
AGTCATAGCTGTCCCTCTTCTCTTATGGAGATCCCTCGACCTGCAGCCCAAGCTTGGCGTAATCATGGTC
ATAGCTGTTTCCTGTGTGAAATTGTTATCCGCTCACAATTCCACACAACATACGAGCCGGAAGCATAAAG
TGTAAAGCCTGGGGTGCCTAATGAGTGAGCTAACTCACATTAATTGCGTTGCGCTCACTGCCCGCTTTCC
AGTCGGGAAACCTGTCGTGCCAGCGGATCCGCATCTCAATTAGTCAGCAACCATAGTCCCGCCCCTAACT
CCGCCCATCCCGCCCCTAACTCCGCCCAGTTCCGCCCATTCTCCGCCCCATGGCTGACTAATTTTTTTTA
TTTATGCAGAGGCCGAGGCCGCCTCGGCCTCTGAGCTATTCCAGAAGTAGTGAGGAGGCTTTTTTGGAGG
CCTAGGCTTTTGCAAAAAGCTAACTTGTTTATTGCAGCTTATAATGGTTACAAATAAAGCAATAGCATCA
CAAATTTCACAAATAAAGCATTTTTTTCACTGCATTCTAGTTGTGGTTTGTCCAAACTCATCAATGTATC
TTATCATGTCTGGATCCGCTGCATTAATGAATCGGCCAACGCGCGGGGAGAGGCGGTTTGCGTATTGGGC
GCTCTTCCGCTTCCTCGCTCACTGACTCGCTGCGCTCGGTCGTTCGGCTGCGGCGAGCGGTATCAGCTCA
CTCAAAGGCGGTAATACGGTTATCCACAGAATCAGGGGATAACGCAGGAAAGAACATGTGAGCAAAAGGC
CAGCAAAAGGCCAGGAACCGTAAAAAGGCCGCGTTGCTGGCGTTTTTCCATAGGCTCCGCCCCCCTGACG
AGCATCACAAAAATCGACGCTCAAGTCAGAGGTGGCGAAACCCGACAGGACTATAAAGATACCAGGCGTT
TCCCCCTGGAAGCTCCCTCGTGCGCTCTCCTGTTCCGACCCTGCCGCTTACCGGATACCTGTCCGCCTTT
CTCCCTTCGGGAAGCGTGGCGCTTTCTCATAGCTCACGCTGTAGGTATCTCAGTTCGGTGTAGGTCGTTC
GCTCCAAGCTGGGCTGTGTGCACGAACCCCCCGTTCAGCCCGACCGCTGCGCCTTATCCGGTAACTATCG
TCTTGAGTCCAACCCGGTAAGACACGACTTATCGCCACTGGCAGCAGCCACTGGTAACAGGATTAGCAGA
GCGAGGTATGTAGGCGGTGCTACAGAGTTCTTGAAGTGGTGGCCTAACTACGGCTACACTAGAAGAACAG
TATTTGGTATCTGCGCTCTGCTGAAGCCAGTTACCTTCGGAAAAAGAGTTGGTAGCTCTTGATCCGGCAA
ACAAACCACCGCTGGTAGCGGTGGTTTTTTTGTTTGCAAGCAGCAGATTACGCGCAGAAAAAAAGGATCT
CAAGAAGATCCTTTGATCTTTTCTACGGGGTCTGACGCTCAGTGGAACGAAAACTCACGTTAAGGGATTT
TGGTCATGAGATTATCAAAAAGGATCTTCACCTAGATCCTTTTAAATTAAAAATGAAGTTTTAAATCAAT
CTAAAGTATATATGAGTAAACTTGGTCTGACAGTTACCAATGCTTAATCAGTGAGGCACCTATCTCAGCG
ATCTGTCTATTTCGTTCATCCATAGTTGCCTGACTCCCCGTCGTGTAGATAACTACGATACGGGAGGGCT
TACCATCTGGCCCCAGTGCTGCAATGATACCGCGAGACCCACGCTCACCGGCTCCAGATTTATCAGCAAT
AAACCAGCCAGCCGGAAGGGCCGAGCGCAGAAGTGGTCCTGCAACTTTATCCGCCTCCATCCAGTCTATT
AATTGTTGCCGGGAAGCTAGAGTAAGTAGTTCGCCAGTTAATAGTTTGCGCAACGTTGTTGCCATTGCTA
CAGGCATCGTGGTGTCACGCTCGTCGTTTGGTATGGCTTCATTCAGCTCCGGTTCCCAACGATCAAGGCG
AGTTACATGATCCCCCATGTTGTGCAAAAAAGCGGTTAGCTCCTTCGGTCCTCCGATCGTTGTCAGAAGT
AAGTTGGCCGCAGTGTTATCACTCATGGTTATGGCAGCACTGCATAATTCTCTTACTGTCATGCCATCCG
TAAGATGCTTTTCTGTGACTGGTGAGTACTCAACCAAGTCATTCTGAGAATAGTGTATGCGGCGACCGAG
TTGCTCTTGCCCGGCGTCAATACGGGATAATACCGCGCCACATAGCAGAACTTTAAAAGTGCTCATCATT
GGAAAACGTTCTTCGGGGCGAAAACTCTCAAGGATCTTACCGCTGTTGAGATCCAGTTCGATGTAACCCA
CTCGTGCACCCAACTGATCTTCAGCATCTTTTACTTTCACCAGCGTTTCTGGGTGAGCAAAAACAGGAAG
GCAAAATGCCGCAAAAAAGGGAATAAGGGCGACACGGAAATGTTGAATACTCATACTCTTCCTTTTTCAA
TATTATTGAAGCATTTATCAGGGTTATTGTCTCATGAGCGGATACATATTTGAATGTATTTAGAAAAATA
AACAAATAGGGGTTCCGCGCACATTTCCCCGAAAAGTGCCACCTG
